Addgene plasmid #214333: pET28a_Pro-IL-18_rat
Purpose: Protein overexpression in bacteria
Depositing lab: Jonathan Kagan. Depositing organization: Boston Children's Hospital. Publication: Structural insights into cytokine cleavage by inflammatory caspase-4. Devant P, Dong Y, Mintseris J, Ma W, Gygi SP, Wu H, Kagan JC. Nature. 2023 Dec;624(7991):451-459. doi: 10.1038/s41586-023-06751-9. Epub 2023 Nov 22. PubMed 37993712.
Backbone
  Vector backbone: pET28a
  Backbone size w/o insert (bp): 5400
  Vector type: Bacterial Expression
Growth in bacteria
  Bacterial resistance: Kanamycin, 50 μg/mL
  Growth temperature: 37°C
  Growth strain: DH5alpha
  Copy number: High Copy
Gene/Insert
  Gene/Insert name: IL18 (alt names: Pro-IL-18; Pro-Interleukin-18)
  Species: R. norvegicus (rat)
  Entrez Gene: Il18 (a.k.a. IL-1 gamma, IL-18)
  Promoter: T7
  Tag / fusion protein: His-TEV (N terminal on insert); Myc (C terminal on insert)
  Cloning method: Restriction Enzyme; 5′ cloning site BamHI (not destroyed); 3′ cloning site EcoRI (not destroyed)
  Sequencing primers: 5′ T7-fwd; 3′ T7-term
Terms and licenses: Academic/Nonprofit Terms; Industry Terms: Not Available to Industry
How to cite: pET28a_Pro-IL-18_rat was a gift from Jonathan Kagan (Addgene plasmid # 214333 ; http://n2t.net/addgene:214333 ; RRID:Addgene_214333)
