[The description below was written by a language model from this plasmid's Addgene catalogue record and pLannotate feature annotations shown in this document.]
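Description:
pET28a_Pro-IL-18_rat is a bacterial expression plasmid built on the pET28a backbone for overproducing full-length rat pro-interleukin-18 (Il18, R. norvegicus) in E. coli. The sequenced record is about 6 kb. It is maintained through a ColE1/pBR322-type origin accompanied by the rop gene and the bom mobility region, and it is selected with kanamycin through the aph(3')-Ia resistance gene. An f1 phage origin is also present. The catalogue lists the plasmid as high copy, although rop normally moderates the copy number of this origin type.

The insert sits between the BamHI and EcoRI sites, under a T7 promoter followed by a lac operator and the phage T7 gene 10 ribosome binding site, and the cassette ends at the T7 terminator. A plasmid-borne lacI gene supplies repressor, so transcription depends on a host that provides T7 RNA polymerase and is induced with IPTG. The reading frame encodes an N-terminal His tag, the vector's thrombin site and a TEV protease site ahead of the pro-IL-18 coding region, which allows affinity purification and then removal of the tag. The catalogue also records a C-terminal Myc tag, which the automated annotation does not call out. A short His-tag fragment annotated downstream of the insert is probably the backbone's optional C-terminal tag, and the record does not show whether it is translated. The annotation tool matched the insert to mouse IL-18, probably reflecting its closest database homologue, whereas the catalogue gives the species as rat. The stated purpose is protein overexpression in bacteria, and the associated work concerns cytokine cleavage by the inflammatory caspase-4, for which the uncleaved precursor would serve as a substrate.
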