Features (pLannotate 1.2.2; 22 found; start..end, strand, type, name):
     26..73      -  terminator     T7 terminator: transcription terminator for bacteriophage T7 RNA polymerase
     81..130     -  CDS            SET1 (fragment): solubility-enhancement tag derived from T7 phage gene 10B
    140..157     -  CDS            9xHis (fragment): 9xHis affinity tag
    231..812     -  CDS            Il18: IL18_MOUSE - Also known as Igif. Experimental evidence at protein level: Swiss-Prot protein existence level 1. A proinflammatory cytokine primarily involved in polarized T- helper 1 (Th1) cell and natural killer (NK) cell immune responses. Upon binding to IL18R1 and IL18RAP, forms a signaling ternary complex which activates NF-kappa-B, triggering synthesis of inflammatory mediators. Synergizes with IL12/interleukin-12 to induce IFNG synthesis from T- helper 1 (Th1) cells and natural killer (NK) cells. From Mus musculus (Mouse).
    819..839     -  CDS            TEV site: tobacco etch virus (TEV) protease recognition and cleavage site
    846..863     -  CDS            thrombin site: thrombin recognition and cleavage site
    874..890     -  CDS            capTEV™ (fragment): composite tag for in vivo biotinylation, TEV protease cleavage, and 6xHis tagging
    909..931     -  RBS            RBS: efficient ribosome binding site from bacteriophage T7 gene 10 (Olins and Rangwala, 1989)
    946..970     -  protein_bind   lac operator: The lac repressor binds to the lac operator to inhibit transcription in E. coli. This inhibition can be relieved by adding lactose or isopropyl-β-D-thiogalactopyranoside (IPTG). lac repressor encoded by lacI
    971..989     -  promoter       T7 promoter: promoter for bacteriophage T7 RNA polymerase
   1011..1290    +  CDS            TcR (fragment): tetracycline efflux protein; tet; confers resistance to tetracycline
   1298..1375    +  promoter       lacI promoter: lacI
   1376..2458    +  CDS            lacI: lac repressor; lacI; The lac repressor binds to the lac operator to inhibit transcription in E. coli. This inhibition can be relieved by adding lactose or isopropyl-β-D-thiogalactopyranoside (IPTG).
   2471..2492    +  protein_bind   CAP binding site: CAP binding activates transcription in the presence of cAMP. E. coli catabolite activator protein
   2507..2798    +  CDS            TcR (fragment): tetracycline efflux protein; tet; confers resistance to tetracycline
   2870..3250    -  CDS            YPB1_ECOLX: Protein predicted: Swiss-Prot protein existence level 4. From Escherichia coli.
   3267..3458    +  CDS            rop: Rop protein, which maintains plasmids at low copy number; rop
   3560..3699    +  misc_feature   bom: basis of mobility region from pBR322
   3885..4473    -  rep_origin     ori: high-copy-number ColE1/pMB1/pBR322/pUC origin of replication
   4595..5410    +  CDS            KanR: aminoglycoside phosphotransferase; aph(3')-Ia; confers resistance to kanamycin in bacteria or G418 (Geneticin®) in eukaryotes
   5419..5476    -  promoter       AmpR promoter (fragment): bla
   5529..5957    -  rep_origin     f1 ori (sequence partly withheld): f1 bacteriophage origin of replication; arrow indicates direction of (+) strand synthesis
>Addgene plasmid #214333 | pET28a_Pro-IL-18_rat | addgene full sequence | sequence record 423148 | Addgene NGS Result
ATCCGGATATAGTTCCTCCTTTCAGCAAAAAACCCCTCAAGACCCGTTTAGAGGCCCCAAGGGGTTATGC
TAGTTATTGCTCAGCGGTGGCAGCAGCCAACTCAGCTTCCTTTCGGGCTTTGTTAGCAGCCGGATCTCAG
TGGTGGTGGTGGTGGTGCTCGAGTGCGGCCGCAAGCTTGTCGACGGAGCTCGAATTCCTACAGATCCTCT
TCTGAGATGAGTTTTTGTTCACTTTGATGTAAGTTAGTAAGAGTGAACATTACAGATTTATCCCCATTTT
CATCCTTCCTTTTCAAAACGAGTTTGAAAGCATCATCTTCCTTTTGGCAAGCTAGAAAGTGTCCTTCATA
CAGGGAAGATTCAAATTCCATTTTGTTGTGTCCTGGCACACGTTTCTGAAAGAATATGAGATCACTTTTT
ATATCATCAATATTTTCAGGTGGATTCATTTCCTCAAAGGAAATGATTTTGTTTTTACAGGAGAGGGTAG
ACATCCTTCCATCCTTCACAGATAGGGTCACAGCCAGTCCTCTTACTTCACTATCTTTGTACATATATAT
TATCAGTCTGGTCTGGGATTCGTTGGCTGTTCGGTCGATATCAGGCATGTCCTCGAACACAGGCGGGTTT
CTTTTGTCAACGAAGAGAACTTGGTCATTTATGCTCCGCATTACTGCGGTTGTACAGTGAAGTCTGCCAA
AGTGGTCTGATTCCAAGTCTCCATTATCTTCAGGTATAAGGTAAAGTGTGTTGTCAATAAACATCATTTC
TTTGAAGTTGACACAAGAGCCTTCTTCTGGTATGGCAGCCATGGATCCGCCCTGAAAATACAGGTTTTCC
ATATGGCTGCCGCGCGGCACCAGGCCGCTGCTGTGATGATGATGATGATGGCTGCTGCCCATGGTATATC
TCCTTCTTAAAGTTAAACAAAATTATTTCTAGAGGGGAATTGTTATCCGCTCACAATTCCCCTATAGTGA
GTCGTATTAATTTCGCGGGATCGAGATCTCGATCCTCTACGCCGGACGCATCGTGGCCGGCATCACCGGC
GCCACAGGTGCGGTTGCTGGCGCCTATATCGCCGACATCACCGATGGGGAAGATCGGGCTCGCCACTTCG
GGCTCATGAGCGCTTGTTTCGGCGTGGGTATGGTGGCAGGCCCCGTGGCCGGGGGACTGTTGGGCGCCAT
CTCCTTGCATGCACCATTCCTTGCGGCGGCGGTGCTCAACGGCCTCAACCTACTACTGGGCTGCTTCCTA
ATGCAGGAGTCGCATAAGGGAGAGCGTCGAGATCCCGGACACCATCGAATGGCGCAAAACCTTTCGCGGT
ATGGCATGATAGCGCCCGGAAGAGAGTCAATTCAGGGTGGTGAATGTGAAACCAGTAACGTTATACGATG
TCGCAGAGTATGCCGGTGTCTCTTATCAGACCGTTTCCCGCGTGGTGAACCAGGCCAGCCACGTTTCTGC
GAAAACGCGGGAAAAAGTGGAAGCGGCGATGGCGGAGCTGAATTACATTCCCAACCGCGTGGCACAACAA
CTGGCGGGCAAACAGTCGTTGCTGATTGGCGTTGCCACCTCCAGTCTGGCCCTGCACGCGCCGTCGCAAA
TTGTCGCGGCGATTAAATCTCGCGCCGATCAACTGGGTGCCAGCGTGGTGGTGTCGATGGTAGAACGAAG
CGGCGTCGAAGCCTGTAAAGCGGCGGTGCACAATCTTCTCGCGCAACGCGTCAGTGGGCTGATCATTAAC
TATCCGCTGGATGACCAGGATGCCATTGCTGTGGAAGCTGCCTGCACTAATGTTCCGGCGTTATTTCTTG
ATGTCTCTGACCAGACACCCATCAACAGTATTATTTTCTCCCATGAAGACGGTACGCGACTGGGCGTGGA
GCATCTGGTCGCATTGGGTCACCAGCAAATCGCGCTGTTAGCGGGCCCATTAAGTTCTGTCTCGGCGCGT
CTGCGTCTGGCTGGCTGGCATAAATATCTCACTCGCAATCAAATTCAGCCGATAGCGGAACGGGAAGGCG
ACTGGAGTGCCATGTCCGGTTTTCAACAAACCATGCAAATGCTGAATGAGGGCATCGTTCCCACTGCGAT
GCTGGTTGCCAACGATCAGATGGCGCTGGGCGCAATGCGCGCCATTACCGAGTCCGGGCTGCGCGTTGGT
GCGGATATCTCGGTAGTGGGATACGACGATACCGAAGACAGCTCATGTTATATCCCGCCGTTAACCACCA
TCAAACAGGATTTTCGCCTGCTGGGGCAAACCAGCGTGGACCGCTTGCTGCAACTCTCTCAGGGCCAGGC
GGTGAAGGGCAATCAGCTGTTGCCCGTCTCACTGGTGAAAAGAAAAACCACCCTGGCGCCCAATACGCAA
ACCGCCTCTCCCCGCGCGTTGGCCGATTCATTAATGCAGCTGGCACGACAGGTTTCCCGACTGGAAAGCG
GGCAGTGAGCGCAACGCAATTAATGTAAGTTAGCTCACTCATTAGGCACCGGGATCTCGACCGATGCCCT
TGAGAGCCTTCAACCCAGTCAGCTCCTTCCGGTGGGCGCGGGGCATGACTATCGTCGCCGCACTTATGAC
TGTCTTCTTTATCATGCAACTCGTAGGACAGGTGCCGGCAGCGCTCTGGGTCATTTTCGGCGAGGACCGC
TTTCGCTGGAGCGCGACGATGATCGGCCTGTCGCTTGCGGTATTCGGAATCTTGCACGCCCTCGCTCAAG
CCTTCGTCACTGGTCCCGCCACCAAACGTTTCGGCGAGAAGCAGGCCATTATCGCCGGCATGGCGGCCCC
ACGGGTGCGCATGATCGTGCTCCTGTCGTTGAGGACCCGGCTAGGCTGGCGGGGTTGCCTTACTGGTTAG
CAGAATGAATCACCGATACGCGAGCGAACGTGAAGCGACTGCTGCTGCAAAACGTCTGCGACCTGAGCAA
CAACATGAATGGTCTTCGGTTTCCGTGTTTCGTAAAGTCTGGAAACGCGGAAGTCAGCGCCCTGCACCAT
TATGTTCCGGATCTGCATCGCAGGATGCTGCTGGCTACCCTGTGGAACACCTACATCTGTATTAACGAAG
CGCTGGCATTGACCCTGAGTGATTTTTCTCTGGTCCCGCCGCATCCATACCGCCAGTTGTTTACCCTCAC
AACGTTCCAGTAACCGGGCATGTTCATCATCAGTAACCCGTATCGTGAGCATCCTCTCTCGTTTCATCGG
TATCATTACCCCCATGAACAGAAATCCCCCTTACACGGAGGCATCAGTGACCAAACAGGAAAAAACCGCC
CTTAACATGGCCCGCTTTATCAGAAGCCAGACATTAACGCTTCTGGAGAAACTCAACGAGCTGGACGCGG
ATGAACAGGCAGACATCTGTGAATCGCTTCACGACCACGCTGATGAGCTTTACCGCAGCTGCCTCGCGCG
TTTCGGTGATGACGGTGAAAACCTCTGACACATGCAGCTCCCGGAGACGGTCACAGCTTGTCTGTAAGCG
GATGCCGGGAGCAGACAAGCCCGTCAGGGCGCGTCAGCGGGTGTTGGCGGGTGTCGGGGCGCAGCCATGA
CCCAGTCACGTAGCGATAGCGGAGTGTATACTGGCTTAACTATGCGGCATCAGAGCAGATTGTACTGAGA
GTGCACCATTGCGGTGTGAAATACCGCACAGATGCGTAAGGAGAAAATACCGCATCAGGCGCTCTTCCGC
TTCCTCGCTCACTGACTCGCTGCGCTCGGTCGTTCGGCTGCGGCGAGCGGTATCAGCTCACTCAAAGGCG
GTAATACGGTTATCCACAGAATCAGGGGATAACGCAGGAAAGAACATGTGAGCAAAAGGCCAGCAAAAGG
CCAGGAACCGTAAAAAGGCCGCGTTGCTGGCGTTTTTCCATAGGCTCCGCCCCCCTGACGAGCATCACAA
AAATCGACGCTCAAGTCAGAGGTGGCGAAACCCGACAGGACTATAAAGATACCAGGCGTTTCCCCCTGGA
AGCTCCCTCGTGCGCTCTCCTGTTCCGACCCTGCCGCTTACCGGATACCTGTCCGCCTTTCTCCCTTCGG
GAAGCGTGGCGCTTTCTCATAGCTCACGCTGTAGGTATCTCAGTTCGGTGTAGGTCGTTCGCTCCAAGCT
GGGCTGTGTGCACGAACCCCCCGTTCAGCCCGACCGCTGCGCCTTATCCGGTAACTATCGTCTTGAGTCC
AACCCGGTAAGACACGACTTATCGCCACTGGCAGCAGCCACTGGTAACAGGATTAGCAGAGCGAGGTATG
TAGGCGGTGCTACAGAGTTCTTGAAGTGGTGGCCTAACTACGGCTACACTAGAAGGACAGTATTTGGTAT
CTGCGCTCTGCTGAAGCCAGTTACCTTCGGAAAAAGAGTTGGTAGCTCTTGATCCGGCAAACAAACCACC
GCTGGTAGCGGTGGTTTTTTTGTTTGCAAGCAGCAGATTACGCGCAGAAAAAAAGGATCTCAAGAAGATC
CTTTGATCTTTTCTACGGGGTCTGACGCTCAGTGGAACGAAAACTCACGTTAAGGGATTTTGGTCATGAA
CAATAAAACTGTCTGCTTACATAAACAGTAATACAAGGGGTGTTATGAGCCATATTCAACGGGAAACGTC
TTGCTCTAGGCCGCGATTAAATTCCAACATGGATGCTGATTTATATGGGTATAAATGGGCTCGCGATAAT
GTCGGGCAATCAGGTGCGACAATCTATCGATTGTATGGGAAGCCCGATGCGCCAGAGTTGTTTCTGAAAC
ATGGCAAAGGTAGCGTTGCCAATGATGTTACAGATGAGATGGTCAGACTAAACTGGCTGACGGAATTTAT
GCCTCTTCCGACCATCAAGCATTTTATCCGTACTCCTGATGATGCATGGTTACTCACCACTGCGATCCCC
GGGAAAACAGCATTCCAGGTATTAGAAGAATATCCTGATTCAGGTGAAAATATTGTTGATGCGCTGGCAG
TGTTCCTGCGCCGGTTGCATTCGATTCCTGTTTGTAATTGTCCTTTTAACAGCGATCGCGTATTTCGTCT
CGCTCAGGCGCAATCACGAATGAATAACGGTTTGGTTGATGCGAGTGATTTTGATGACGAGCGTAATGGC
TGGCCTGTTGAACAAGTCTGGAAAGAAATGCATAAACTTTTGCCATTCTCACCGGATTCAGTCGTCACTC
ATGGTGATTTCTCACTTGATAACCTTATTTTTGACGAGGGGAAATTAATAGGTTGTATTGATGTTGGACG
AGTCGGAATCGCAGACCGATACCAGGATCTTGCCATCCTATGGAACTGCCTCGGTGAGTTTTCTCCTTCA
TTACAGAAACGGCTTTTTCAAAAATATGGTATTGATAATCCTGATATGAATAAATTGCAGTTTCATTTGA
TGCTCGATGAGTTTTTCTAAGAATTAATTCATGAGCGGATACATATTTGAATGTATTTAGAAAAATAAAC
AAATAGGGGTTCCGCGCACATTTCCCCGAAAAGTGCCACCTAAATTGTAAGCGTTAATATTTTGTTAAAA
TTCGCGTTAAATTTTTGTTAAATCAGCTCATTTTTTAACCAATAGGCCGAAATCGGCAAAATCCCTTATA
AATCAAAAGAATAGACCGAGATAGGGT
[37 nt withheld, positions 5628-5664]
AAAGAACGTGGACTCCAACGTCAAAGG
[49 nt withheld, positions 5692-5740]
T
[91 nt withheld, positions 5742-5832]
G
[124 nt withheld, positions 5834-5957]
CCCATTCGCCA
